>Addgene plasmid #220826 | pT7-35aaNSP1noMSA11-NSP5(wt) | addgene full sequence | sequence record 443939 | Addgene NGS Result
CTGGTTTATTGCTGATAAATCTGGAGCCGGTGAGCGTGGGTCTCGCGGTATCATTGCAGCACTGGGGCCA
GATGGTAAGCCCTCCCGTATCGTAGTTATCTACACGACGGGGAGTCAGGCAACTATGGATGAACGAAATA
GACAGATCGCTGAGATAGGTGCCTCACTGATTAAGCATTGGTAACTGTCAGACCAAGTTTACTCATATAT
ACTTTAGATTGATTTAAAACTTCATTTTTAATTTAAAAGGATCTAGGTGAAGATCCTTTTTGATAATCTC
ATGACCAAAATCCCTTAACGTGAGTTTTCGTTCCACTGAGCGTCAGACCCCGTAGAAAAGATCAAAGGAT
CTTCTTGAGATCCTTTTTTTCTGCGCGTAATCTGCTGCTTGCAAACAAAAAAACCACCGCTACCAGCGGT
GGTTTGTTTGCCGGATCAAGAGCTACCAACTCTTTTTCCGAAGGTAACTGGCTTCAGCAGAGCGCAGATA
CCAAATACTGTTCTTCTAGTGTAGCCGTAGTTAGGCCACCACTTCAAGAACTCTGTAGCACCGCCTACAT
ACCTCGCTCTGCTAATCCTGTTACCAGTGGCTGCTGCCAGTGGCGATAAGTCGTGTCTTACCGGGTTGGA
CTCAAGACGATAGTTACCGGATAAGGCGCAGCGGTCGGGCTGAACGGGGGGTTCGTGCACACAGCCCAGC
TTGGAGCGAACGACCTACACCGAACTGAGATACCTACAGCGTGAGCTATGAGAAAGCGCCACGCTTCCCG
AAGGGAGAAAGGCGGACAGGTATCCGGTAAGCGGCAGGGTCGGAACAGGAGAGCGCACGAGGGAGCTTCC
AGGGGGAAACGCCTGGTATCTTTATAGTCCTGTCGGGTTTCGCCACCTCTGACTTGAGCGTCGATTTTTG
TGATGCTCGTCAGGGGGGCGGAGCCTATGGAAAAACGCCAGCAACGCGGCCTTTTTACGGTTCCTGGCCT
TTTGCTGGCCTTTTGCTCACATGTTCTTTCCTGCGTTATCCCCTGATTCTGTGGATAACCGTATTACCGC
CTTTGAGTGAGCTGATACCGCTCGCCGCAGCCGAACGACCGAGCGCAGCGAGTCAGTGAGCGAGGAAGCG
GAAGAGCGCCCAATACGCAAACCGCCTCTCCCCGCGCGTTGGCCGATTCATTAATGCAGGGGGATATCGA
TCCCGGGTTAATACGACTCACTATAGGGCTTTTTTTTGAAAAGTCTTGTGTTAGCCAAGGCTACTTTTAA
AGAAGCAAGCTTTCATTATCGTAGATTAACTGCTTTAAATCGGAGATTAAGCAACATTGGTGCAAATTCT
ATTTGGAAGCCAGTTCCTGCCATGTCTCTCAGTATTGACGTGACGAGTCTTCCTTCTATTCCTTCAACTA
TATATAAGAATGAATCGTCTTCAACAACGTCAACTCTTTCTGGAAAATCTATTGGTAGGAGTGAACAGTA
CATTTCACCAGATGCAGAAGCATTCAATAAATACATGCTGTCGAAGTCTCCAGAGGATATTGGACCATCT
GATTCTGCTTCAAACGATCCACTCACCAGTTTTTCGATTAGATCGAATGCAGTTAAGACAAACGCAGACG
CTGGCGTGTCTATGGATTCATCAGCACAATCACGACCTTCAAGTAATGTCGGATGCGATCAAGTGGATTT
CTCCTTAAATAAAGGCTTAAAAGTAAAAGCTAATTTGGACTCATCAATATCAATATCTACGGATACTAAA
AAGGAGAAATCAAAACAAAACCATAAAAGTAGGAAGCACTACCCAAGAATTGAAGCAGAGTCTGATTCAG
ATGATTATGTACTGGATGATTCAGATAGTGATGATGGTAAATGTAAGAACTGTAAATATAAGAAGAAATA
CTTCGCATTAAGAATGAGAATGAAACAAGTCGCAATGCAATTGATTGAAGATTTGTAAAATTATGTCACT
ATCTAATTATACAGTATTTAGCCATCACAAGACCGTCCAGACTAGAGTAGCGCCTAGCTGGCAAAATACT
GTGAACCGGGTCGGCATGGCATCTCCACCTCCTCGCGGTCCGACCTGGGCATCCGAAGGAGGACGTCGTC
CACTCGGATGGCTAAGGGAGAGCTCAAAAAAAAGGATCCGGCTGCTAACAAAGCCCGAAAGGAAGCTGAG
TTGGCTGCTGCCACCGCTGAGCAATAACTAGCATAACCCCTTGGGGCCTCTAAACGGGTCTTGAGGGGTT
TTTTGCTGAAAGGAGGAACTATATCCGGATCGAGATCCTCTAGAGTCGACCTGCAGGCATGCAAGCTTGT
ATTCTATAGTGTCACCTAAATCGTATGTGTATGATACATAAGGTTATGTATTAATTGTAGCCGCGTTCTA
ACGACAATATGTACAAGCCTAATTGTGTAGCATCTGGCTTACTGAAGCAGACCCTATCATCTCTCTCGTA
AACTGCCGTCAGAGTCGGTTTGGTTGGACGAACCTTCTGAGTTTCTGGTAACGCCGTCCCGCACCCGGAA
ATGGTCAGCGAACCAATCAGCAGGGTCATCGCTAGCCAGATCCTCTACGCCGGACGCATCGTGGCCGGCA
TCACCGGCGCCACAGGTGCGGTTGCTGGCGCCTATATCGCCGACATCACCGATGGGGAAGATCGGGCTCG
CCACTTCGGGCTCATGAGCGCTTGTTTCGGCGTGGGTATGGTGGCAGGCCCCGTGGCCGGGGGACTGTTG
GGCGCCATCTCCTTGCACCATTCCTTGCGGCGGCGGTGCTCAACGGCCTCAACCTACTACTGGGCTGCTT
CTTAATGCAGGAGTCGCATAAGGGAGAGCGTCGAATGGTGCACTCTCAGTACAATCTGCTCTGATGCCGC
ATAGTTAAGCCAGCCCCGACACCCGCCAACACCCGCTGACGCGCCCTGACGGGCTTGTCTGCTCCCGGCA
TCCGCTTACAGACAAGCTGTGACCGTCTCCGGGAGCTGCATGTGTCAGAGGTTTTCACCGTCATCACCGA
AACGCGCGAGACGAAAGGGCCTCGTGATACGCCTATTTTTATAGGTTAATGTCATGATAATAATGGTTTC
TTAGACGTCAGGTGGCACTTTTCGGGGAAATGTGCGCGGAACCCCTATTTGTTTATTTTTCTAAATACAT
TCAAATATGTATCCGCTCATGAGACAATAACCCTGATAAATGCTTCAATAATATTGAAAAAGGAAGAGTA
TGAGTATTCAACATTTCCGTGTCGCCCTTATTCCCTTTTTTGCGGCATTTTGCCTTCCTGTTTTTGCTCA
CCCAGAAACGCTGGTGAAAGTAAAAGATGCTGAAGATCAGTTGGGTGCACGAGTGGGTTACATCGAACTG
GATCTCAACAGCGGTAAGATCCTTGAGAGTTTTCGCCCCGAAGAACGTTTTCCAATGATGAGCACTTTTA
AAGTTCTGCTATGTGGCGCGGTATTATCCCGTATTGACGCCGGGCAAGAGCAACTCGGTCGCCGCATACA
CTATTCTCAGAATGACTTGGTTGAGTACTCACCAGTCACAGAAAAGCATCTTACGGATGGCATGACAGTA
AGAGAATTATGCAGTGCTGCCATAACCATGAGTGATAACACTGCGGCCAACTTACTTCTGACAACGATCG
GAGGACCGAAGGAGCTAACCGCTTTTTTGCACAACATGGGGGATCATGTAACTCGCCTTGATCGTTGGGA
ACCGGAGCTGAATGAAGCCATACCAAACGACGAGCGTGACACCACGATGCCTGTAGCAATGGCAACAACG
TTGCGCAAACTATTAACTGGCGAACTACTTACTCTAGCTTCCCGGCAACAATTAATAGACTGGATGGAGG
CGGATAAAGTTGCAGGACCACTTCTGCGCTCGGCCCTTCCGGCTGG
Features (pLannotate 1.2.2; 15 found; start..end, strand, type, name):
    355..943     +  rep_origin     ori: high-copy-number ColE1/pMB1/pBR322/pUC origin of replication
   1126..1179    +  CDS            lacI (fragment): lac repressor; lacI; The lac repressor binds to the lac operator to inhibit transcription in E. coli. This inhibition can be relieved by adding lactose or isopropyl-β-D-thiogalactopyranoside (IPTG).
   1199..1217    +  promoter       T7 promoter: promoter for bacteriophage T7 RNA polymerase
   1250..1348    +  CDS            NSP1_ROTS4 (fragment): Experimental evidence at protein level: Swiss-Prot protein existence level 1. Plays a role in the inhibition of host innate immunity by inducing the degradation of key host factors required to activate interferon production such as IRF3, IRF5 or IRF7. Associates with components of cullin RING ligases (CRLs) including CUL1 or CUL3, which are essential multisubunit ubiquitination complexes, to modulate their activities. From Rotavirus A (strain RVA/SA11-4F/G3P6[1]) (RV-A) (Simian Agent 11 (strain 4F)).
   1352..1945    +  CDS            NSP5_ROTSH: Experimental evidence at protein level: Swiss-Prot protein existence level 1. Plays an essential role in the viral genome replication. Participates, together with NSP2, in the formation of viral factories (viroplasms) which are large inclusions in the host cytoplasm where replication intermediates are assembled and viral RNA replication takes place. Orchestrates the recruitment of viroplasmic proteins such as capsid proteins to these factories. From Rotavirus A (isolate RVA/Monkey/South Africa/SA11-H96/1958/G3P5B[2]) (RV-A) (Simian Agent 11 (isolate SI/South Africa/H96/58)).
   2035..2126    +  ncRNA          HDV ribozyme: Accession: RF00094 - Hepatitis delta virus ribozyme
   2141..2190    +  CDS            SET1 (fragment): solubility-enhancement tag derived from T7 phage gene 10B
   2198..2245    +  terminator     T7 terminator: transcription terminator for bacteriophage T7 RNA polymerase
   2274..2308    +  misc_feature   MCS (fragment): pUC18/19 multiple cloning site
   2313..2331    -  promoter       SP6 promoter: promoter for bacteriophage SP6 RNA polymerase
   2559..2834    +  CDS            TcR (fragment): tetracycline efflux protein; tet; confers resistance to tetracycline
   2835..2883    -  misc_feature   bom (fragment): basis of mobility region from pBR322
   2985..3020    -  CDS            rop (fragment): Rop protein, which maintains plasmids at low copy number; rop
   3115..3219    +  promoter       AmpR promoter: bla
   3220..184     +  CDS            AmpR (across the origin): β-lactamase; bla; confers resistance to ampicillin, carbenicillin, and related antibiotics
