[The description below was written by a language model from this plasmid's Addgene catalogue record and pLannotate feature annotations shown in this document.]
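Description:
pT7-35aaNSP1noMSA11-NSP5(wt) is a small (about 3.9 kb) high-copy bacterial plasmid built on the pT7 backbone. It is maintained in E. coli through a ColE1/pUC-type origin and selected with ampicillin via a β-lactamase gene driven by its own promoter. The annotation also picks up short remnants of lacI, a tetracycline resistance gene, bom, rop, a pUC multiple cloning site and an SP6 promoter. These are fragments of backbone ancestry rather than functional parts.

The payload is a T7-driven transcription unit derived from simian rotavirus SA11. Downstream of the T7 promoter lies a short fragment of the NSP1 coding region, corresponding to the first 35 amino acids and mutated so that it contains no methionine codons. It is followed almost immediately by the full-length wild-type NSP5 open reading frame, and the record describes the product as a fusion of the two. NSP1 normally antagonises host interferon induction, while NSP5 is essential for genome replication and, with NSP2, builds the viroplasms where viral RNA is replicated.

The cassette ends with a hepatitis delta virus ribozyme and then a T7 terminator. The ribozyme self-cleaves the transcript to give a precisely defined 3′ end. A T7 promoter paired with an HDV ribozyme is the layout typical of rotavirus reverse-genetics plasmids, which supply authentic viral-like RNA segments in cells expressing T7 polymerase. This suggests an engineered NSP1 segment carrying NSP5, but the record states only the purpose of expressing the truncated NSP1–NSP5 protein, and the rationale for removing the methionines is not given.
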