Addgene plasmid #220826: pT7-35aaNSP1noMSA11-NSP5(wt)
Purpose: Express the short Rotavirus SA11 NSP1 protein (35 amino acids) that lacks all methionines fused with the full-length SA11 NSP5 protein
Depositing lab: Alex Borodavka. Depositing organization: University of Cambridge.
Backbone
  Vector backbone: pT7
  Vector type: Other
Growth in bacteria
  Bacterial resistance: Ampicillin, 100 μg/mL
  Growth temperature: 37°C
  Growth strain: DH5alpha
  Copy number: High Copy
Gene/Insert
  Gene/Insert name: Rotavirus SA11 35aaNSP1noM-NSP5(wt)
  Species: Rotavirus SA11
  Mutation: the 35aa NSP1 lacks all Methionines
  Cloning method: Restriction Enzyme; 5′ cloning site Unknown (unknown if destroyed)
Terms and licenses: Academic/Nonprofit Terms; Industry Terms: Not Available to Industry
How to cite: pT7-35aaNSP1noMSA11-NSP5(wt) was a gift from Alex Borodavka (Addgene plasmid # 220826 ; http://n2t.net/addgene:220826 ; RRID:Addgene_220826)
