>Addgene plasmid #220826 | pT7-35aaNSP1noMSA11-NSP5(wt) | depositor partial sequence | sequence record 432251 | Partial
ATATCGATCCCGGGTTAATACGACTCACTATAGGGCTTTTTTTTGAAAAGTCTTGTGTTAGCCAAGGCTA
CTTTTAAAGAAGCAAGCTTTCATTATCGTAGATTAACTGCTTTAAATCGGAGATTAAGCAACATTGGTGC
AAATTCTATTTGGAAGCCAGTTCCTGCCATGTCTCTCAGTATTGACGTGACGAGTCTTCCTTCTATTCCT
TCAACTATATATAAGAATGAATCGTCTTCAACAACGTCAACTCTTTCTGGAAAATCTATTGGTAGGAGTG
AACAGTACATTTCACCAGATGCAGAAGCATTCAATAAATACATGCTGTCGAAGTCTCCAGAGGATATTGG
ACCATCTGATTCTGCTTCAAACGATCCACTCACCAGTTTTTCGATTAGATCGAATGCAGTTAAGACAAAC
GCAGACGCTGGCGTGTCTATGGATTCATCAGCACAATCACGACCTTCAAGTAATGTCGGATGCGATCAAG
TGGATTTCTCCTTAAATAAAGGCTTAAAAGTAAAAGCTAATTTGGACTCATCAATATCAATATCTACGGA
TACTAAAAAGGAGAAATCAAAACAAAACCATAAAAGTAGGAAGCACTACCCAAGAATTGAAGCAGAGTCT
GATTCAGATGATTATGTACTGGATGATTCAGATAGTGATGATGGTAAATGTAAGAACTGTAAATATAAGA
AGAAATACTTCGCATTAAGAATGAGAATGAAACAAGTCGCAATGCAATTGATTGAAGATTTGTAAAATTA
TGTCACTATCTAATTATACAGTATTTAGCCATCACAAGACCGTCCAGACTAGAGTAGCGCCTAGCTGGCA
AAATACTGTGAACCGGGTCGGCATGGCATCTCCACCTCCTCGCGGTCCGACCTGGGCATCCGAAGGAGGA
CGTCGTCCACTCGGATGGCTAAGGGAGAGCTCAAAAAAAAGGATCCGGCTG
